Addgene plasmid #17446: pLenti CMV GFP Hygro (656-4)
Depositing lab: Eric Campeau & Paul Kaufman. Publication: A versatile viral system for expression and depletion of proteins in mammalian cells. Campeau E, Ruhl VE, Rodier F, Smith CL, Rahmberg BL, Fuss JO, Campisi J, Yaswen P, Cooper PK, Kaufman PD.. PLoS One. 2009 Aug 6;4(8):e6529. 10.1371/journal.pone.0006529 PubMed 19657394.
Backbone
  Vector backbone: p156RRL-sinPPT-CMV-GFP-PRE/Nhe I
  Backbone size w/o insert (bp): 8591
  Vector type: Mammalian Expression, Lentiviral
  Selectable markers: Hygromycin
Growth in bacteria
  Bacterial resistance: Ampicillin, 100 μg/mL
  Growth temperature: 37°C
  Growth strain: Stbl3
  Growth instructions: Stbl3, 37oC
  Copy number: High Copy
Gene/Insert
  Gene/Insert name: GFP (alt name: enhanced GFP)
  Insert size (bp): 719
  Cloning method: Restriction Enzyme; 5′ cloning site BamHI (not destroyed); 3′ cloning site Sal I (not destroyed)
  Sequencing primers: 5′ CMVforw
Terms and licenses: Academic/Nonprofit Terms; Industry Terms: Not Available to Industry
How to cite: pLenti CMV GFP Hygro (656-4) was a gift from Eric Campeau & Paul Kaufman (Addgene plasmid # 17446 ; http://n2t.net/addgene:17446 ; RRID:Addgene_17446) For viral preps, please replace (Addgene plasmid # 17446) in the above sentence with: (Addgene viral prep # 17446-LV) or (Addgene viral prep # 17446-LVC)
