[The description below was written by a language model from this plasmid's Addgene catalogue record and pLannotate feature annotations shown in this document.]
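Description:
pLenti CMV GFP Hygro (656-4) is a third-generation-style, self-inactivating HIV-1 lentiviral transfer plasmid for constitutive expression of enhanced GFP in mammalian cells, built on the p156RRL-sinPPT-CMV-GFP-PRE backbone. The sequenced record is about 9.3 kb. In bacteria it is maintained through a high-copy ColE1/pUC-type origin and selected with ampicillin via the bla gene. It is propagated in a recombination-deficient strain, as is usual for plasmids carrying repeated LTR sequences. An f1 origin, an SV40 origin, T3 and T7 promoters and lac-derived remnants (lac promoter/operator, lacZα and lacI fragments) are carried over from the cloning backbone and play no part in the payload.

The viral genome is transcribed in packaging cells from an RSV promoter fused to a truncated 5' LTR, which makes genomic RNA production independent of Tat. Downstream lie the Ψ packaging signal with a partial gag region, the Rev response element for Rev-dependent nuclear export, and the cPPT/CTS, which improves nuclear import of the reverse-transcribed genome. The CMV immediate-early enhancer/promoter drives EGFP, cloned between retained BamHI and SalI sites, followed by a WPRE to enhance transcript stability and expression. A separate mouse PGK promoter drives the hygromycin resistance gene, allowing selection of transduced cells. The cassette ends in a truncated 3' LTR and an SV40 polyadenylation signal. Short annotated nef, Rev and yokD fragments are likely residual or spurious matches.

The plasmid belongs to a modular viral system for expressing and depleting proteins in mammalian cells. It typically serves as a fluorescent control or transduction marker, and the retained cloning sites in principle allow GFP to be replaced with another gene.
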