Features (pLannotate 1.2.2; 30 found; start..end, strand, type, name):
      1..121     +  rep_origin     RSF ori (fragment): Plasmids containing the RSF 1030 origin of replication can be propagated in E. coli cells that contain additional plasmids with compatible origins.
    123..215     +  CDS            lacI (fragment): lac repressor; lacI; The lac repressor binds to the lac operator to inhibit transcription in E. coli. This inhibition can be relieved by adding lactose or isopropyl-β-D-thiogalactopyranoside (IPTG).
    228..249     +  protein_bind   CAP binding site: CAP binding activates transcription in the presence of cAMP. E. coli catabolite activator protein
    264..294     +  promoter       lac promoter: promoter for the E. coli lac operon
    302..318     +  protein_bind   lac operator: The lac repressor binds to the lac operator to inhibit transcription in E. coli. This inhibition can be relieved by adding lactose or isopropyl-β-D-thiogalactopyranoside (IPTG). lac repressor encoded by lacI
    363..381     +  promoter       T3 promoter: promoter for bacteriophage T3 RNA polymerase
    409..635     +  promoter       RSV promoter: Rous sarcoma virus enhancer/promoter
    636..816     +  LTR            5' LTR (truncated): truncated 5' long terminal repeat (LTR) from HIV-1
    863..988     +  misc_feature   HIV-1 Ψ: packaging signal of human immunodeficiency virus type 1
    972..1335    +  CDS            HIV-1 gag (fragment): gag protein from human immunodeficiency virus 1; gag
   1481..1714    +  misc_feature   RRE: The Rev response element (RRE) of HIV-1 allows for Rev-dependent mRNA export from the nucleus to the cytoplasm.
   2091..2191    +  CDS            Rev (fragment): human immunodeficiency virus 1 (HIV-1) Rev protein; rev; enhances nuclear export of unspliced and incompletely spliced viral mRNAs
   2210..2326    +  misc_feature   cPPT/CTS: central polypurine tract and central termination sequence of HIV-1
   2349..2652    +  enhancer       CMV enhancer: human cytomegalovirus immediate early enhancer
   2653..2856    +  promoter       CMV promoter: human cytomegalovirus (CMV) immediate early promoter
   2952..3671    +  CDS            EGFP: the original enhanced GFP (Yang et al., 1996) mammalian codon-optimized
   3687..4275    +  misc_feature   WPRE: woodchuck hepatitis virus posttranscriptional regulatory element
   4331..4830    +  promoter       PGK promoter: mouse phosphoglycerate kinase 1 promoter
   4848..5873    +  CDS            HygR: aminoglycoside phosphotransferase from E. coli; aph(4)-Ia; confers resistance to hygromycin
   5891..6169    +  CDS            yokD (fragment): YOKD_BACSU - Experimental evidence at protein level: Swiss-Prot protein existence level 1. May contribute to antibiotic resistance. From Bacillus subtilis (strain 168).
   6177..6314    +  CDS            nef (fragment): NEF_HV1LA - Experimental evidence at protein level: Swiss-Prot protein existence level 1. Extracellular Nef protein targets CD4(+) T-lymphocytes for apoptosis by interacting with CXCR4 surface receptors. From Human immunodeficiency virus type 1 group M subtype B (isolate Lai) (HIV-1).
   6300..6480    +  LTR            5' LTR (truncated): truncated 5' long terminal repeat (LTR) from HIV-1
   6552..6673    +  polyA_signal   SV40 poly(A) signal: SV40 polyadenylation signal
   6713..6848    +  rep_origin     SV40 ori: SV40 origin of replication
   6869..6887    -  promoter       T7 promoter: promoter for bacteriophage T7 RNA polymerase
   6895..7050    +  CDS            lacZα (fragment): LacZα fragment of β-galactosidase; lacZ fragment
   7055..7483    +  rep_origin     f1 ori (sequence partly withheld): f1 bacteriophage origin of replication; arrow indicates direction of (+) strand synthesis
   7536..7640    +  promoter       AmpR promoter: bla
   7641..8501    +  CDS            AmpR: β-lactamase; bla; confers resistance to ampicillin, carbenicillin, and related antibiotics
   8672..9260    +  rep_origin     ori: high-copy-number ColE1/pMB1/pBR322/pUC origin of replication
>Addgene plasmid #17446 | pLenti CMV GFP Hygro (656-4) | addgene full sequence | sequence record 333600 | Addgene NGS Result
TTCTTTCCTGCGTTATCCCCTGATTCTGTGGATAACCGTATTACCGCCTTTGAGTGAGCTGATACCGCTC
GCCGCAGCCGAACGACCGAGCGCAGCGAGTCAGTGAGCGAGGAAGCGGAAGAGCGCCCAATACGCAAACC
GCCTCTCCCCGCGCGTTGGCCGATTCATTAATGCAGCTGGCACGACAGGTTTCCCGACTGGAAAGCGGGC
AGTGAGCGCAACGCAATTAATGTGAGTTAGCTCACTCATTAGGCACCCCAGGCTTTACACTTTATGCTTC
CGGCTCGTATGTTGTGTGGAATTGTGAGCGGATAACAATTTCACACAGGAAACAGCTATGACCATGATTA
CGCCAAGCGCGCAATTAACCCTCACTAAAGGGAACAAAAGCTGGAGCTGCAAGCTTAATGTAGTCTTATG
CAATACTCTTGTAGTCTTGCAACATGGTAACGATGAGTTAGCAACATGCCTTACAAGGAGAGAAAAAGCA
CCGTGCATGCCGATTGGTGGAAGTAAGGTGGTACGATCGTGCCTTATTAGGAAGGCAACAGACGGGTCTG
ACATGGATTGGACGAACCACTGAATTGCCGCATTGCAGAGATATTGTATTTAAGTGCCTAGCTCGATACA
TAAACGGGTCTCTCTGGTTAGACCAGATCTGAGCCTGGGAGCTCTCTGGCTAACTAGGGAACCCACTGCT
TAAGCCTCAATAAAGCTTGCCTTGAGTGCTTCAAGTAGTGTGTGCCCGTCTGTTGTGTGACTCTGGTAAC
TAGAGATCCCTCAGACCCTTTTAGTCAGTGTGGAAAATCTCTAGCAGTGGCGCCCGAACAGGGACTTGAA
AGCGAAAGGGAAACCAGAGGAGCTCTCTCGACGCAGGACTCGGCTTGCTGAAGCGCGCACGGCAAGAGGC
GAGGGGCGGCGACTGGTGAGTACGCCAAAAATTTTGACTAGCGGAGGCTAGAAGGAGAGAGATGGGTGCG
AGAGCGTCAGTATTAAGCGGGGGAGAATTAGATCGCGATGGGAAAAAATTCGGTTAAGGCCAGGGGGAAA
GAAAAAATATAAATTAAAACATATAGTATGGGCAAGCAGGGAGCTAGAACGATTCGCAGTTAATCCTGGC
CTGTTAGAAACATCAGAAGGCTGTAGACAAATACTGGGACAGCTACAACCATCCCTTCAGACAGGATCAG
AAGAACTTAGATCATTATATAATACAGTAGCAACCCTCTATTGTGTGCATCAAAGGATAGAGATAAAAGA
CACCAAGGAAGCTTTAGACAAGATAGAGGAAGAGCAAAACAAAAGTAAGACCACCGCACAGCAAGCGGCC
GCTGATCTTCAGACCTGGAGGAGGAGATATGAGGGACAATTGGAGAAGTGAATTATATAAATATAAAGTA
GTAAAAATTGAACCATTAGGAGTAGCACCCACCAAGGCAAAGAGAAGAGTGGTGCAGAGAGAAAAAAGAG
CAGTGGGAATAGGAGCTTTGTTCCTTGGGTTCTTGGGAGCAGCAGGAAGCACTATGGGCGCAGCGTCAAT
GACGCTGACGGTACAGGCCAGACAATTATTGTCTGGTATAGTGCAGCAGCAGAACAATTTGCTGAGGGCT
ATTGAGGCGCAACAGCATCTGTTGCAACTCACAGTCTGGGGCATCAAGCAGCTCCAGGCAAGAATCCTGG
CTGTGGAAAGATACCTAAAGGATCAACAGCTCCTGGGGATTTGGGGTTGCTCTGGAAAACTCATTTGCAC
CACTGCTGTGCCTTGGAATGCTAGTTGGAGTAATAAATCTCTGGAACAGATTTGGAATCACACGACCTGG
ATGGAGTGGGACAGAGAAATTAACAATTACACAAGCTTAATACACTCCTTAATTGAAGAATCGCAAAACC
AGCAAGAAAAGAATGAACAAGAATTATTGGAATTAGATAAATGGGCAAGTTTGTGGAATTGGTTTAACAT
AACAAATTGGCTGTGGTATATAAAATTATTCATAATGATAGTAGGAGGCTTGGTAGGTTTAAGAATAGTT
TTTGCTGTACTTTCTATAGTGAATAGAGTTAGGCAGGGATATTCACCATTATCGTTTCAGACCCACCTCC
CAACCCCGAGGGGACCCGACAGGCCCGAAGGAATAGAAGAAGAAGGTGGAGAGAGAGACAGAGACAGATC
CATTCGATTAGTGAACGGATCTCGACGGTATCGGTTAACTTTTAAAAGAAAAGGGGGGATTGGGGGGTAC
AGTGCAGGGGAAAGAATAGTAGACATAATAGCAACAGACATACAAACTAAAGAATTACAAAAACAAATTA
CAAAATTCAAAATTTTATCGATAAGCTTGGGAGTTCCGCGTTACATAACTTACGGTAAATGGCCCGCCTG
GCTGACCGCCCAACGACCCCCGCCCATTGACGTCAATAATGACGTATGTTCCCATAGTAACGCCAATAGG
GACTTTCCATTGACGTCAATGGGTGGAGTATTTACGGTAAACTGCCCACTTGGCAGTACATCAAGTGTAT
CATATGCCAAGTACGCCCCCTATTGACGTCAATGACGGTAAATGGCCCGCCTGGCATTATGCCCAGTACA
TGACCTTATGGGACTTTCCTACTTGGCAGTACATCTACGTATTAGTCATCGCTATTACCATGGTGATGCG
GTTTTGGCAGTACATCAATGGGCGTGGATAGCGGTTTGACTCACGGGGATTTCCAAGTCTCCACCCCATT
GACGTCAATGGGAGTTTGTTTTGGCACCAAAATCAACGGGACTTTCCAAAATGTCGTAACAACTCCGCCC
CATTGACGCAAATGGGCGGTAGGCGTGTACGGTGGGAGGTCTATATAAGCAGAGCTCGTTTAGTGAACCG
TCAGATCGCCTGGAGACGCCATCCACGCTGTTTTGACCTCCATAGAAGACACCGACTCTAGAGGATCCAC
CGGTCGCCACCATGGTGAGCAAGGGCGAGGAGCTGTTCACCGGGGTGGTGCCCATCCTGGTCGAGCTGGA
CGGCGACGTAAACGGCCACAAGTTCAGCGTGTCCGGCGAGGGCGAGGGCGATGCCACCTACGGCAAGCTG
ACCCTGAAGTTCATCTGCACCACCGGCAAGCTGCCCGTGCCCTGGCCCACCCTCGTGACCACCCTGACCT
ACGGCGTGCAGTGCTTCAGCCGCTACCCCGACCACATGAAGCAGCACGACTTCTTCAAGTCCGCCATGCC
CGAAGGCTACGTCCAGGAGCGCACCATCTTCTTCAAGGACGACGGCAACTACAAGACCCGCGCCGAGGTG
AAGTTCGAGGGCGACACCCTGGTGAACCGCATCGAGCTGAAGGGCATCGACTTCAAGGAGGACGGCAACA
TCCTGGGGCACAAGCTGGAGTACAACTACAACAGCCACAACGTCTATATCATGGCCGACAAGCAGAAGAA
CGGCATCAAGGTGAACTTCAAGATCCGCCACAACATCGAGGACGGCAGCGTGCAGCTCGCCGACCACTAC
CAGCAGAACACCCCCATCGGCGACGGCCCCGTGCTGCTGCCCGACAACCACTACCTGAGCACCCAGTCCG
CCCTGAGCAAAGACCCCAACGAGAAGCGCGATCACATGGTCCTGCTGGAGTTCGTGACCGCCGCCGGGAT
CACTCTCGGCATGGACGAGCTGTACAAGTAAAGCGGCCGCGTCGACAATCAACCTCTGGATTACAAAATT
TGTGAAAGATTGACTGGTATTCTTAACTATGTTGCTCCTTTTACGCTATGTGGATACGCTGCTTTAATGC
CTTTGTATCATGCTATTGCTTCCCGTATGGCTTTCATTTTCTCCTCCTTGTATAAATCCTGGTTGCTGTC
TCTTTATGAGGAGTTGTGGCCCGTTGTCAGGCAACGTGGCGTGGTGTGCACTGTGTTTGCTGACGCAACC
CCCACTGGTTGGGGCATTGCCACCACCTGTCAGCTCCTTTCCGGGACTTTCGCTTTCCCCCTCCCTATTG
CCACGGCGGAACTCATCGCCGCCTGCCTTGCCCGCTGCTGGACAGGGGCTCGGCTGTTGGGCACTGACAA
TTCCGTGGTGTTGTCGGGGAAGCTGACGTCCTTTCCATGGCTGCTCGCCTGTGTTGCCACCTGGATTCTG
CGCGGGACGTCCTTCTGCTACGTCCCTTCGGCCCTCAATCCAGCGGACCTTCCTTCCCGCGGCCTGCTGC
CGGCTCTGCGGCCTCTTCCGCGTCTTCGCCTTCGCCCTCAGACGAGTCGGATCTCCCTTTGGGCCGCCTC
CCCGCCTGGAATTCTGCAGATATCCGGACTAGTGATCTCTCGAGGTTAACGAATTCTACCGGGTAGGGGA
GGCGCTTTTCCCAAGGCAGTCTGGAGCATGCGCTTTAGCAGCCCCGCTGGGCACTTGGCGCTACACAAGT
GGCCTCTGGCCTCGCACACATTCCACATCCACCGGTAGGCGCCAACCGGCTCCGTTCTTTGGTGGCCCCT
TCGCGCCACCTTCTACTCCTCCCCTAGTCAGGAAGTTCCCCCCCGCCCCGCAGCTCGCGTCGTGCAGGAC
GTGACAAATGGAAGTAGCACGTCTCACTAGTCTCGTGCAGATGGACAGCACCGCTGAGCAATGGAAGCGG
GTAGGCCTTTGGGGCAGCGGCCAATAGCAGCTTTGCTCCTTCGCTTTCTGGGCTCAGAGGCTGGGAAGGG
GTGGGTCCGGGGGCGGGCTCAGGGGCGGGCTCAGGGGCGGGGCGGGCGCCCGAAGGCCCTCCGGAGGCCC
GGCATTCTGCACGCTTCAAAAGCGCACGTCTGCCGCGCTGTTCTCCTCTTCCTCATCTCCGGGCCTTTCG
ACCTGCATCCCGCCACCATGAAAAAGCCTGAACTCACCGCGACGTCTGTCGAGAAGTTTCTGATCGAAAA
GTTCGACAGCGTCTCCGACCTGATGCAGCTCTCGGAGGGCGAAGAATCTCGTGCTTTCAGCTTCGATGTA
GGAGGGCGTGGATATGTCCTGCGGGTAAATAGCTGCGCCGATGGTTTCTACAAAGATCGTTATGTTTATC
GGCACTTTGCATCGGCCGCGCTCCCGATTCCGGAAGTGCTTGACATTGGGGAATTCAGCGAGAGCCTGAC
CTATTGCATCTCCCGCCGTGCACAGGGTGTCACGTTGCAAGACCTGCCTGAAACCGAACTGCCCGCTGTT
CTGCAGCCGGTCGCGGAGGCCATGGATGCGATCGCTGCGGCCGATCTTAGCCAGACGAGCGGGTTCGGCC
CATTCGGACCGCAAGGAATCGGTCAATACACTACATGGCGTGATTTCATATGCGCGATTGCTGATCCCCA
TGTGTATCACTGGCAAACTGTGATGGACGACACCGTCAGTGCGTCCGTCGCGCAGGCTCTCGATGAGCTG
ATGCTTTGGGCCGAGGACTGCCCCGAAGTCCGGCACCTCGTGCACGCGGATTTCGGCTCCAACAATGTCC
TGACGGACAATGGCCGCATAACAGCGGTCATTGACTGGAGCGAGGCGATGTTCGGGGATTCCCAATACGA
GGTCGCCAACATCTTCTTCTGGAGGCCGTGGTTGGCTTGTATGGAGCAGCAGACGCGCTACTTCGAGCGG
AGGCATCCGGAGCTTGCAGGATCGCCGCGGCTCCGGGCGTATATGCTCCGCATTGGTCTTGACCAACTCT
ATCAGAGCTTGGTTGACGGCAATTTCGATGATGCAGCTTGGGCGCAGGGTCGATGCGACGCAATCGTCCG
ATCCGGAGCCGGGACTGTCGGGCGTACACAAATCGCCCGCAGAAGCGCGGCCGTCTGGACCGATGGCTGT
GTAGAAGTACTCGCCGATAGTGGAAACCGACGCCCCAGCACTCGTCCGAGGGCAAAGGAATAGAGTAGAT
GCCGACCGAACAAGAGCTGATTTCGAGAACGCCTCAGCCAGCAACTCGCGCGAGCCTAGCAAGGCAAATG
CGAGAGAACGGCCTTACGCTTGGTGGCACAGTTCTCGTCCACAGTTCGCTAAGCTCGCTCGGCTGGGTCG
CGGGAGGGCCGGTCGCAGTGATTCAGGCCCTTCTGGATTGTGTTGGTCCCCAGGGCACGATTGTCATGCC
CACGCACTCGGGTGATCTGACTGATCCCGCAGATTGGAGATCGCCGCCCGTGCCTGCCGATTGGGTGCAG
ATCCGTCGAGGGCCCGGTACCTTTAAGACCAATGACTTACAAGGCAGCTGTAGATCTTAGCCACTTTTTA
AAAGAAAAGGGGGGACTGGAAGGGCTAGCTCACTCCCAACGAAGACAAGATCTGCTTTTTGCTTGTACTG
GGTCTCTCTGGTTAGACCAGATCTGAGCCTGGGAGCTCTCTGGCTAACTAGGGAACCCACTGCTTAAGCC
TCAATAAAGCTTGCCTTGAGTGCTTCAAGTAGTGTGTGCCCGTCTGTTGTGTGACTCTGGTAACTAGAGA
TCCCTCAGACCCTTTTAGTCAGTGTGGAAAATCTCTAGCAGTAGTAGTTCATGTCATCTTATTATTCAGT
ATTTATAACTTGCAAAGAAATGAATATCAGAGAGTGAGAGGAACTTGTTTATTGCAGCTTATAATGGTTA
CAAATAAAGCAATAGCATCACAAATTTCACAAATAAAGCATTTTTTTCACTGCATTCTAGTTGTGGTTTG
TCCAAACTCATCAATGTATCTTATCATGTCTGGCTCTAGCTATCCCGCCCCTAACTCCGCCCATCCCGCC
CCTAACTCCGCCCAGTTCCGCCCATTCTCCGCCCCATGGCTGACTAATTTTTTTTATTTATGCAGAGGCC
GAGGCCGCCTCGGCCTCTGAGCTATTCCAGAAGTAGTGAGGAGGCTTTTTTGGAGGCCTAGGGACGTACC
CAATTCGCCCTATAGTGAGTCGTATTACGCGCGCTCACTGGCCGTCGTTTTACAACGTCGTGACTGGGAA
AACCCTGGCGTTACCCAACTTAATCGCCTTGCAGCACATCCCCCTTTCGCCAGCTGGCGTAATAGCGAAG
AGGCCCGCACCGATCGCCCTTCCCAACAGTTGCGCAGCCTGAATGGCGAATGGG
[124 nt withheld, positions 7055-7178]
C
[91 nt withheld, positions 7180-7270]
A
[49 nt withheld, positions 7272-7320]
CCTTTGACGTTGGAGTCCACGTTCTTT
[37 nt withheld, positions 7348-7384]
ACCCTATCTCGGTCTATTCTTTTGATTTATAAGGGATTTTGCCGATTTCGGCCTATTGGTTAAAAAATGA
GCTGATTTAACAAAAATTTAACGCGAATTTTAACAAAATATTAACGCTTACAATTTAGGTGGCACTTTTC
GGGGAAATGTGCGCGGAACCCCTATTTGTTTATTTTTCTAAATACATTCAAATATGTATCCGCTCATGAG
ACAATAACCCTGATAAATGCTTCAATAATATTGAAAAAGGAAGAGTATGAGTATTCAACATTTCCGTGTC
GCCCTTATTCCCTTTTTTGCGGCATTTTGCCTTCCTGTTTTTGCTCACCCAGAAACGCTGGTGAAAGTAA
AAGATGCTGAAGATCAGTTGGGTGCACGAGTGGGTTACATCGAACTGGATCTCAACAGCGGTAAGATCCT
TGAGAGTTTTCGCCCCGAAGAACGTTTTCCAATGATGAGCACTTTTAAAGTTCTGCTATGTGGCGCGGTA
TTATCCCGTATTGACGCCGGGCAAGAGCAACTCGGTCGCCGCATACACTATTCTCAGAATGACTTGGTTG
AGTACTCACCAGTCACAGAAAAGCATCTTACGGATGGCATGACAGTAAGAGAATTATGCAGTGCTGCCAT
AACCATGAGTGATAACACTGCGGCCAACTTACTTCTGACAACGATCGGAGGACCGAAGGAGCTAACCGCT
TTTTTGCACAACATGGGGGATCATGTAACTCGCCTTGATCGTTGGGAACCGGAGCTGAATGAAGCCATAC
CAAACGACGAGCGTGACACCACGATGCCTGTAGCAATGGCAACAACGTTGCGCAAACTATTAACTGGCGA
ACTACTTACTCTAGCTTCCCGGCAACAATTAATAGACTGGATGGAGGCGGATAAAGTTGCAGGACCACTT
CTGCGCTCGGCCCTTCCGGCTGGCTGGTTTATTGCTGATAAATCTGGAGCCGGTGAGCGTGGGTCTCGCG
GTATCATTGCAGCACTGGGGCCAGATGGTAAGCCCTCCCGTATCGTAGTTATCTACACGACGGGGAGTCA
GGCAACTATGGATGAACGAAATAGACAGATCGCTGAGATAGGTGCCTCACTGATTAAGCATTGGTAACTG
TCAGACCAAGTTTACTCATATATACTTTAGATTGATTTAAAACTTCATTTTTAATTTAAAAGGATCTAGG
TGAAGATCCTTTTTGATAATCTCATGACCAAAATCCCTTAACGTGAGTTTTCGTTCCACTGAGCGTCAGA
CCCCGTAGAAAAGATCAAAGGATCTTCTTGAGATCCTTTTTTTCTGCGCGTAATCTGCTGCTTGCAAACA
AAAAAACCACCGCTACCAGCGGTGGTTTGTTTGCCGGATCAAGAGCTACCAACTCTTTTTCCGAAGGTAA
CTGGCTTCAGCAGAGCGCAGATACCAAATACTGTTCTTCTAGTGTAGCCGTAGTTAGGCCACCACTTCAA
GAACTCTGTAGCACCGCCTACATACCTCGCTCTGCTAATCCTGTTACCAGTGGCTGCTGCCAGTGGCGAT
AAGTCGTGTCTTACCGGGTTGGACTCAAGACGATAGTTACCGGATAAGGCGCAGCGGTCGGGCTGAACGG
GGGGTTCGTGCACACAGCCCAGCTTGGAGCGAACGACCTACACCGAACTGAGATACCTACAGCGTGAGCT
ATGAGAAAGCGCCACGCTTCCCGAAGGGAGAAAGGCGGACAGGTATCCGGTAAGCGGCAGGGTCGGAACA
GGAGAGCGCACGAGGGAGCTTCCAGGGGGAAACGCCTGGTATCTTTATAGTCCTGTCGGGTTTCGCCACC
TCTGACTTGAGCGTCGATTTTTGTGATGCTCGTCAGGGGGGCGGAGCCTATGGAAAAACGCCAGCAACGC
GGCCTTTTTACGGTTCCTGGCCTTTTGCTGGCCTTTTGCTCACATG
