>Addgene plasmid #17446 | pLenti CMV GFP Hygro (656-4) | addgene partial sequence | sequence record 25915 | 17446 with EGFP-C
CGAGCTGTACAAGTAAAGCGGCCGCGTCGACAATCAACCTCTGGATTACAAAATTTGTGAAAGATTGACT
GGTATTCTTAACTATGTTGCTCCTTTTACGCTATGTGGATACGCTGCTTTAATGCCTTTGTATCATGCTA
TTGCTTCCCGTATGGCTTTCATTTTCTCCTCCTTGTATAAATCCTGGTTGCTGTCTCTTTATGAGGAGTT
GTGGCCCGTTGTCAGGCAACGTGGCGTGGTGTGCACTGTGTTTGCTGACGCAACCCCCACTGGTTGGGGC
ATTGCCACCACCTGTCAGCTCCTTTCCGGGACTTTCGCTTTCCCCCTCCCTATTGCCACGGCGGAACTCA
TCGCCGCCTGCCTTGCCCGCTGCTGGACAGGGGCTCGGCTGTTGGGCACTGACAATTCCGTGGTGTTGTC
GGGGAAGCTGACGTCCTTTCCATGGCTGCTCGCCTGTGTTGCCACCTGGATTCTGCGCGGGACGTCCTTC
TGCTACGTCCCTTCGGCCCTCAATCCAGCGGACCTTCCTTCCCGCGGCCTGCTGCCGGCTCTGCGGCCTC
TTCCGCGTCTTCGCCTTCGCCCTCAGACGAGTCGGATCTCCCTTTGGGCCGCCTCCCCGCCTGGAATTCT
GCAGATATCCGGACTAGTGATCTCTCGAGGTTAACGAATTCTACCGGGTAGGGGAGGCGCTTTTCCCA
