>Addgene plasmid #17446 | pLenti CMV GFP Hygro (656-4) | addgene partial sequence | sequence record 140033 | LNCX 5'-AGCTCGTTTAGTGAACCGTCAGATC-3'
GCTGTTTTGACCTCCATAGAAGACACCGACTCTAGAGGATCCACCGGTCGCCACCATGGTGAGCAAGGGC
GAGGAGCTGTTCACCGGGGTGGTGCCCATCCTGGTCGAGCTGGACGGCGACGTAAACGGCCACAAGTTCA
GCGTGTCCGGCGAGGGCGAGGGCGATGCCACCTACGGCAAGCTGACCCTGAAGTTCATCTGCACCACCGG
CAAGCTGCCCGTGCCCTGGCCCACCCTCGTGACCACCCTGACCTACGGCGTGCAGTGCTTCAGCCGCTAC
CCCGACCACATGAAGCAGCACGACTTCTTCAAGTCCGCCATGCCCGAAGGCTACGTCCAGGAGCGCACCA
TCTTCTTCAAGGACGACGGCAACTACAAGACCCGCGCCGAGGTGAAGTTCGAGGGCGACACCCTGGTGAA
CCGCATCGAGCTGAAGGGCATCGACTTCAAGGAGGACGGCAACATCCTGGGGCACAAGCTGGAGTACAAC
TACAACAGCCACAACGTCTATATCATGGCCGACAAGCAGAAGAACGGCATCAAGGTGAACTTCAAGATCC
GCCACAACATCGAGGACGGCAGCGTGCAGCTCGCCGACCACTACCAGCAGAACACCCCCATCGGCGACGG
CCCCGTGCTGCTGCCCGACAACCACTACCTGAGCACCCAGTCCGCCCTGAGCAAAGACCCCAACGAGAAG
CGCGATCACATGGTCCTGCTGGAGTTCGTGACCGCCGCCGGGATCACTCTCGGCATGGACGAGCTGTACA
AGTAAAGCGGCCGCGTCGACAATCAACCTCTGGATTACAAAAT
